>Addgene plasmid #45871 | pCRII-Topo Grp | addgene partial sequence | sequence record 65140 | M13pUC-rev 5'-AGCGGATAACAATTTCACACAGG-3'
AGCTATTTAGGTGACACTATAGAATACTCAAGCTATGCATCAAGCTTGGTACCGAGCTCGGATCCACTAG
TAACGGCCGCCAGTGTGCTGGAATTCGCCCTTACGCACTCTCAGCCTAGTCGAGAGCTCTGAGGGTTTCC
CTCCAGGACCATGCGCGGCTCGGAGCTCTCGCTCTTGCTGTTGGCTCTGGTCCTCTGCCAGGCGCCCCGG
GGGCCAGCTGCCCCGGTGTCGACAGGCGCAGGTGGAGGCACGGTCCTGGCTAAGATGTATCCGCGCGGCA
GTCACTGGGCTGTGGGACACTTAATGGGAAAAAAGAGCACGGATGAATCCCCGTCCCTGTATGCGGCTGA
CAGAGACGGCCTGAAGGAGCAGCTGAGGGGGTACGTCCGCTGGGAAGAAGCTGCAAGGGATTTGCTGGAC
CTCCTAGAAGCTGCTGGGAACCAAAGCCACCAGCCACCTCAGCATCCGCCTCTCAGTCTCCAGCCTACTT
GGGATCCCGAGGACGGCAGCTACTTTAACGACGTTCAAACCGCTAAGTTGGAAGGGCGAATTCTGCAGAT
ATCCATCACACTGGCGGCCGCTCGAGCATGCATCTAGAGGGCCCAATTCGCCCTATAGTGAGTCGTATTA
CAATTCACTGGCCGTCGTTTTACAACGTCGTGACTGGGAAAACCCTGGCGTTACCCAACTTAATCGCCTT
GCAGCACATCCCCCTTTCGCCAGCTGGCGTAATAGCGAAGAGGCCCGCACCGATCGCCCTTCCCAACAGT
TGCGCAGCCTGAATGGCGAATGGACGCGCCCTGTAGCGGCGCATTAA
