[The description below was written by a language model from this plasmid's Addgene catalogue record.]
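Description:
pCRII-Topo Grp is a riboprobe template plasmid built on the commercial pCRII-TOPO cloning vector, a bacterial plasmid of about 4 kb designed for direct topoisomerase-mediated capture of PCR products. It is propagated in E. coli under ampicillin selection. The record lists the copy number as unknown and provides no feature table, so the origin of replication and any additional backbone markers are not documented here. With the insert, the total size is given as roughly 4.4 kb.

The payload is a 439 bp fragment of the mouse gastrin releasing peptide (Grp) cDNA, corresponding to nucleotides 66–504 of the reference transcript, inserted by TOPO cloning. The fragment is not intended for protein expression. Instead it sits between the opposing SP6 and T7 bacteriophage promoters that flank the cloning site, so that either strand can be produced as run-off RNA by in vitro transcription. According to the depositor's notes, linearising with NotI and transcribing from the SP6 promoter gives the sense strand, which serves as a negative control. Linearising with HindIII and transcribing from T7 gives the antisense probe that hybridises to endogenous Grp mRNA. The M13 forward and reverse primer sites, together with SP6 and T7, allow the insert and its orientation to be confirmed by sequencing.

The construct is categorised as an in situ vector, and its purpose is to generate labelled RNA probes for in situ hybridisation to map Grp expression in mouse tissue. The record does not specify particular tissues or developmental stages.
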