Addgene plasmid #45871: pCRII-Topo Grp
Depositing lab: Jeffrey Macklis. Depositing organization: Harvard University.
Backbone
  Vector backbone: pCRII-Topo
  Backbone manufacturer: Invitrogen
  Backbone size w/o insert (bp): 4000
  Total vector size (bp): 4400
  Vector type: in situ
Growth in bacteria
  Bacterial resistance: Ampicillin, 100 μg/mL
  Growth temperature: 37°C
  Growth strain: DH5alpha
  Copy number: Unknown
Gene/Insert
  Gene/Insert name: GRP in situ probe (alt names: GRP; gastrin releasing peptide)
  Species: M. musculus (mouse)
  Insert size (bp): 439
  Mutation: nt 66-504 on NM_175012
  GenBank ID: NM_175012
  Entrez Gene: Grp (a.k.a. BLP)
  Cloning method: TOPO Cloning
  Sequencing primers: 5′ M13 Rev, Sp6; 3′ T7, M13 Forward
Terms and licenses: Academic/Nonprofit Terms; Industry Terms: Not Available to Industry
Depositor comments: For in vitro transcription, use the NotI restriction digest and Sp6 promoter for sense probe generation and the HindIII restriction digest and T7 promoter for antisense probe generation.
How to cite: pCRII-Topo Grp was a gift from Jeffrey Macklis (Addgene plasmid # 45871 ; http://n2t.net/addgene:45871 ; RRID:Addgene_45871)
